Addgene plasmid #164510: pAAV.hSynap.(cyto)iGlucoSnFR-mRuby2
Purpose: Green glucose sensor with mRuby2 fusion, cytosolic. The depositing lab recommends the updated pAAV.hSynap.(cyto).iGlucoSnFR2.mRuby3 (Plasmid #244092) instead of this plasmid.
Depositing lab: Loren Looger. Depositing organization: HHMI, Janelia Research Campus. Publication: In vivo glucose imaging in multiple model organisms with an engineered single-wavelength sensor. Keller JP, Marvin JS, Lacin H, Lemon WC, Shea J, Kim S, Lee RT, Koyama M, Keller PJ, Looger LL. Cell Rep. 2021 Jun 22;35(12):109284. doi: 10.1016/j.celrep.2021.109284. PubMed 34161775.
Backbone
  Vector backbone: pAAV
  Vector type: AAV
Growth in bacteria
  Bacterial resistance: Ampicillin, 100 μg/mL
  Growth temperature: 37°C
  Growth strain: NEB Stable
  Copy number: High Copy
Gene/Insert
  Gene/Insert name: (Cyto)iGlucoSnFR-mRuby2
  Species: M. musculus (mouse)
  Mutation: Synthetic Construct
  Promoter: Synapsin
  Cloning method: Restriction Enzyme; 5′ cloning site Unknown (unknown if destroyed)
Terms and licenses: Academic/Nonprofit Terms; Industry Terms: Not Available to Industry
Depositor comments: The depositing lab recommends the updated pAAV.hSynap.(cyto).iGlucoSnFR2.mRuby3 (https://www.addgene.org/244092/) instead of this plasmid. Please visit https://doi.org/10.1101/571422 for bioRxiv preprint.
How to cite: pAAV.hSynap.(cyto)iGlucoSnFR-mRuby2 was a gift from Loren Looger (Addgene plasmid # 164510 ; http://n2t.net/addgene:164510 ; RRID:Addgene_164510) For viral preps, please replace (Addgene plasmid # 164510) in the above sentence with: (Addgene viral prep # 164510-AAV9)
