[The description below was written by a language model from this plasmid's Addgene catalogue record, the feature table of its GenBank file and pLannotate feature annotations shown in this document.]
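Description:
pAAV.hSynap.(cyto)iGlucoSnFR-mRuby2 is an AAV transfer plasmid for neuronal expression of a cytosolic, genetically encoded green fluorescent glucose sensor fused to a red reference protein. The expression cassette sits between two AAV2 inverted terminal repeats, which allow it to be packaged into recombinant AAV particles. Outside the ITRs, the bacterial backbone carries a high-copy ColE1/pUC-type origin, an ampicillin resistance gene with its bla promoter, an f1 origin and a lacZα remnant.

Expression is driven by the human synapsin I promoter, which confers neuron-specific transcription. The open reading frame is a synthetic design in which a circularly permuted GFP (residues 148–238, a short linker, then 1–146) is inserted into a glucose-binding protein labelled TtGBP, between its 2–326 and 327–392 segments, with two-residue junction linkers (PA and NP) on either side. Annotated substitutions include H66A, H348A and a binding-site change, L276V. In sensors of this architecture, ligand-induced conformational change in the binding protein modulates cpGFP fluorescence. Downstream come a myc epitope tag, a flexible linker and mRuby2, which provides a constitutive red signal that can serve for locating expressing cells or normalising the green signal. Only a start codon occupies the position noted as an IgG κ leader, consistent with the cytosolic designation; the short PDGFRβ transmembrane fragment called by automated annotation falls in the tag/linker region and is only a few codons long. A WPRE and SV40 polyadenylation signal follow to enhance transcript expression and processing.

The depositor's map (7,088 bp) and the sequenced record (6,828 nt) differ in length, and the ITRs appear only as fragments in the latter. The depositing lab now recommends an updated iGlucoSnFR2-mRuby3 version instead.
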