LOCUS       Exported 7088 bp ds-DNA circular SYN 01-DEC-2020
DEFINITION  synthetic circular DNA
ACCESSION   .
VERSION     .
KEYWORDS    .
SOURCE      synthetic DNA construct
  ORGANISM  synthetic DNA construct
REFERENCE   1 (bases 1 to 7088)
  AUTHORS   .
  TITLE     Direct Submission
  JOURNAL   Exported Thursday, Dec 10, 2020 from SnapGene Viewer 5.2.3
            https://www.snapgene.com
FEATURES             Location/Qualifiers
     source          1..7088
                     /organism="synthetic DNA construct"
                     /mol_type="other DNA"
     misc_feature    56..222
                     /label=ITR
                     /note="ITR"
     misc_feature    239..244
                     /label=BglII
                     /note="BglII"
     misc_feature    245..716
                     /label=synapsin promoter
                     /note="synapsin promoter"
     CDS             748..750
                     /codon_start=1
                     /label=Start
                     /note="IgG K-leader"
                     /translation="M"
     CDS             751..1725
                     /codon_start=1
                     /label=TtGBP 2-326
                     /note="TtGBP 1-326"
                     /translation="KLEIFSWWAGDEGPALEALIRLYKQKYPGVEVINATVTGGAGVNA
                     RAVLKTRMLGGDPPDTFQVAAGMELIGTWVVANRMEDLSALFRQEGWLQAFPKGLIDLI
                     SYKGGIWSVPVNIHRSNVMWYLPAKLKEWGVNPPRTWDEFLATCQTLKQKGLEAPLALG
                     ENWTQQHLWESVALAVLGPDDWNNLWNGKLKFTDPKAVRAWEVFGRVLDCANKDAAGLS
                     WQQAVDRVVQGKAAFNVMGDWAAGYMTTTLKLKPGTDFAWAPSPGTQGVFMMVSDSFGL
                     PKGAKNRQNAINWLRLVGSKEGQDTFNPLKGSIAARLDSDPSKY"
     misc_feature    943..945
                     /label=H66A
                     /note="H66A"
     misc_feature    1573..1575
                     /label=L276V (binding site)
     CDS             1726..1731
                     /codon_start=1
                     /label=+PA
                     /translation="PA"
     CDS             1732..2007
                     /codon_start=1
                     /label=cpGFP148-238
                     /note="cpGFP148-238"
                     /translation="SHNVYIMADKQRNGIKANFKIRHNIEDGGVQLAYHYQQNTPIGDG
                     PVLLPDNHYLSTQSKLSKDPNEKRDHMVLLEFVTAAGITLGMDELYK"
     misc_feature    1765..1767
                     /label=K158R (historical arefact)
     CDS             2008..2025
                     /codon_start=1
                     /label=Linker
                     /note="Linker"
                     /translation="GGTGGS"
     CDS             2026..2466
                     /codon_start=1
                     /label=cpGFP 1-146
                     /note="cpGFP 1-146"
                     /translation="MVSKGEELFTGVVPILVELDGDVNGHKFSVSGEGEGDATYGKLTL
                     KFICTTGKLPVPWPTLVTTLTYGVQCFSRYPDHMKQHDFFKSAMPEGYIQERTIFFKDD
                     GNYKTRAEVKFEGDTLVNRIELKGIDFKEDGNILGHKLEYNFN"
     CDS             2467..2472
                     /codon_start=1
                     /label=+NP
                     /translation="NP"
     CDS             2473..2676
                     /codon_start=1
                     /label=TtGBP 327-392
                     /note="TtGBP 329-392"
                     /translation="NAYGQSAMRDWRSNRIVGSLVAGAVAPESFMSQFGTVMEIFLQTR
                     NPQAAANAAQAIADQVGLGRLGQ"
     misc_feature    2536..2538
                     /label=H348A
                     /note="H348A"
     CDS             2677..2688
                     /codon_start=1
                     /label=MCS
                     /translation="LQVD"
     CDS             2689..2718
                     /codon_start=1
                     /label=myc tag
                     /note="myc tag"
                     /translation="EQKLISEEDL"
     CDS             2719..2748
                     /codon_start=1
                     /label=linker
                     /note="linker"
                     /translation="NAVGQDTQER"
     CDS             2749..3459
                     /codon_start=1
                     /label=mRuby2
                     /note="mRuby2"
                     /translation="MVSKGEELIKENMRMKVVMEGSVNGHQFKCTGEGEGNPYMGTQTM
                     RIKVIEGGPLPFAFDILATSFMYGSRTFIKYPKGIPDFFKQSFPEGFTWERVTRYEDGG
                     VVTVMQDTSLEDGCLVYHVQVRGVNFPSNGPVMQKKTKGWEPNTEMMYPADGGLRGYTH
                     MALKVDGGGHLSCSFVTTYRSKKTVGNIKMPGIHAVDHRLERLEESDNEMFVVQREHAV
                     AKFAGLGGGMDELYK"
     misc_feature    3475..4063
                     /label=WPRE
                     /note="WPRE"
     misc_feature    3611..3631
                     /label=Mao 115r
                     /note="Mao 115r"
     misc_feature    4097..4328
                     /label=SV40
                     /note="SV40"
     misc_feature    4357..4523
                     /label=ITR
                     /note="ITR"
ORIGIN
        1 gcgcccaata cgcaaaccgc ctctccccgc gcgttggccg attcattaat gcagctgcgc
       61 gctcgctcgc tcactgaggc cgcccgggca aagcccgggc gtcgggcgac ctttggtcgc
      121 ccggcctcag tgagcgagcg agcgcgcaga gagggagtgg ccaactccat cactaggggt
      181 tccttgtagt taatgattaa cccgccatgc tacttatcta cgtagccatg ctctaggaag
      241 atctctgcag agggccctgc gtatgagtgc aagtgggttt taggaccagg atgaggcggg
      301 gtgggggtgc ctacctgacg accgaccccg acccactgga caagcaccca acccccattc
      361 cccaaattgc gcatccccta tcagagaggg ggaggggaaa caggatgcgg cgaggcgcgt
      421 gcgcactgcc agcttcagca ccgcggacag tgccttcgcc cccgcctggc ggcgcgcgcc
      481 accgccgcct cagcactgaa ggcgcgctga cgtcactcgc cggtcccccg caaactcccc
      541 ttcccggcca ccttggtcgc gtccgcgccg ccgccggccc agccggaccg caccacgcga
      601 ggcgcgagat aggggggcac gggcgcgacc atctgcgctg cggcgccggc gactcagcgc
      661 tgcctcagtc tgcggtgggc agcggaggag tcgtgtcgtg cctgagagcg cagtccaatt
      721 caagctgcta gcaaggatcc cgccaccatg aaactggaaa tttttagctg gtgggccggc
      781 gatgaaggcc cggccctgga agccctgatt cgcctgtata aacagaaata tccgggcgtg
      841 gaggtgatta acgccaccgt gaccggcggc gccggcgtga acgcccgcgc cgtgctgaaa
      901 acccgcatgc tgggcggcga tccgccggat acctttcagg tggcagccgg catggaactg
      961 attggcacct gggtggtggc caaccgcatg gaagacctga gcgccctgtt tcgccaggaa
     1021 ggctggctgc aagcctttcc gaaaggcctg attgatctga ttagctataa aggcggcatt
     1081 tggagcgtgc cggtgaacat tcatcgcagc aacgtgatgt ggtatctgcc ggccaaactg
     1141 aaagaatggg gcgtgaaccc gccgcgcacc tgggatgaat ttctggccac ctgccagacc
     1201 ctgaaacaga aaggcctgga agccccgctg gccctgggcg aaaactggac ccagcagcat
     1261 ctgtgggaaa gcgtggccct ggctgtgctg ggcccggatg attggaacaa cctgtggaac
     1321 ggcaaactga aatttaccga tccgaaagcc gtgcgcgcct gggaagtgtt tggccgcgtg
     1381 ctggattgcg ccaacaaaga tgccgccggc ctgagctggc agcaggccgt ggatcgcgtg
     1441 gtgcagggca aagccgcctt taacgtgatg ggcgattggg ccgccggcta tatgaccacc
     1501 accctgaaac tgaaaccggg caccgatttt gcctgggccc cgagcccggg cacccagggc
     1561 gtgtttatga tggtgagcga tagctttggc ctgccgaaag gcgccaaaaa ccgccagaac
     1621 gccattaact ggctgcgcct ggtgggcagc aaagaaggcc aggatacctt taacccgctg
     1681 aaaggcagca ttgccgcccg cctggatagc gatccgagca aatatcccgc cagccacaac
     1741 gtctatatca tggccgacaa gcagaggaac ggcatcaagg cgaacttcaa gatccgccac
     1801 aacatcgagg acggcggcgt gcagctcgcc taccactacc agcagaacac ccccatcggc
     1861 gacggccccg tgctgctgcc cgacaaccac tacctgagca cccagtccaa actttcgaaa
     1921 gaccccaacg agaagcgcga tcacatggtc ctgctggagt tcgtgaccgc cgccgggatc
     1981 actctcggca tggacgagct gtacaagggc ggtaccggag ggagcatggt gagcaagggc
     2041 gaggagctgt tcaccggggt ggtgcccatc ctggtcgagc tggacggcga cgtaaacggc
     2101 cacaagttca gcgtgtccgg cgagggtgag ggcgatgcca cctacggcaa gctgaccctg
     2161 aagttcatct gcaccaccgg caagctgccc gtgccctggc ccaccctcgt gaccaccctg
     2221 acctacggcg tgcagtgctt cagccgctac cccgaccaca tgaagcagca cgacttcttc
     2281 aagtccgcca tgcccgaagg ctacatccag gagcgcacca tcttcttcaa ggacgacggc
     2341 aactacaaga cccgcgccga ggtgaagttc gagggcgaca ccctggtgaa ccgcatcgag
     2401 ctgaagggca tcgacttcaa ggaggacggc aacatcctgg ggcataagct ggagtacaac
     2461 tttaacaacc ccaacgccta tggccagagc gccatgcgcg attggcgcag caaccgcatt
     2521 gtgggcagcc tggtggcagg cgccgtggcc ccggaaagct ttatgagcca gtttggcacc
     2581 gtgatggaaa tttttctgca aacccgcaac ccgcaggccg ccgccaacgc cgcccaggcc
     2641 attgccgatc aggtgggcct gggccgcctg ggccagctgc aggtcgacga acaaaaactc
     2701 atctcagaag aggatctgaa tgctgtgggc caggacacgc aggagcgtat ggtgtctaag
     2761 ggcgaagagc tgatcaagga aaatatgcgt atgaaggtgg tcatggaagg ttcggtcaac
     2821 ggccaccaat tcaaatgcac aggtgaagga gaaggcaatc cgtacatggg aactcaaacc
     2881 atgaggatca aagtcatcga gggaggaccc ctgccatttg cctttgacat tcttgccacg
     2941 tcgttcatgt atggcagccg tacttttatc aagtacccga aaggcattcc tgatttcttt
     3001 aaacagtcct ttcctgaggg ttttacttgg gaaagagtta cgagatacga agatggtgga
     3061 gtcgtcaccg tcatgcagga caccagcctt gaggatggct gtctcgttta ccacgtccaa
     3121 gtcagagggg taaactttcc ttccaatggt cccgtgatgc agaagaagac caagggttgg
     3181 gagcctaata cagagatgat gtatccagca gatggtggtc tgaggggata cactcatatg
     3241 gcactgaaag ttgatggtgg tggccatctg tcttgctctt tcgtaacaac ttacaggtca
     3301 aaaaagaccg tcgggaacat caagatgccc ggtatccatg ccgttgatca ccgcctggaa
     3361 aggttagagg aaagtgacaa tgaaatgttc gtagtacaac gcgaacacgc agttgccaag
     3421 ttcgccgggc ttggtggtgg gatggacgag ctgtacaagt agaagcttat cgataatcaa
     3481 cctctggatt acaaaatttg tgaaagattg actggtattc ttaactatgt tgctcctttt
     3541 acgctatgtg gatacgctgc tttaatgcct ttgtatcatg ctattgcttc ccgtatggct
     3601 ttcattttct cctccttgta taaatcctgg ttgctgtctc tttatgagga gttgtggccc
     3661 gttgtcaggc aacgtggcgt ggtgtgcact gtgtttgctg acgcaacccc cactggttgg
     3721 ggcattgcca ccacctgtca gctcctttcc gggactttcg ctttccccct ccctattgcc
     3781 acggcggaac tcatcgccgc ctgccttgcc cgctgctgga caggggctcg gctgttgggc
     3841 actgacaatt ccgtggtgtt gtcggggaaa tcatcgtcct ttccttggct gctcgcctgt
     3901 gttgccacct ggattctgcg cgggacgtcc ttctgctacg tcccttcggc cctcaatcca
     3961 gcggaccttc cttcccgcgg cctgctgccg gctctgcggc ctcttccgcg tcttcgcctt
     4021 cgccctcaga cgagtcggat ctccctttgg gccgcctccc cgcatcgata ccgtcgacct
     4081 cgacccgggc ggccgcttcg agcagacatg ataagataca ttgatgagtt tggacaaacc
     4141 acaactagaa tgcagtgaaa aaaatgcttt atttgtgaaa tttgtgatgc tattgcttta
     4201 tttgtaacca ttataagctg caataaacaa gttaacaaca acaattgcat tcattttatg
     4261 tttcaggttc agggggagat gtgggaggtt ttttaaagca agtaaaacct ctacaaatgt
     4321 ggtaaaatcg ataaggatct tcctagagca tggctacgta gataagtagc atggcgggtt
     4381 aatcattaac tacaaggaac ccctagtgat ggagttggcc actccctctc tgcgcgctcg
     4441 ctcgctcact gaggccgggc gaccaaaggt cgcccgacgc ccgggctttg cccgggcggc
     4501 ctcagtgagc gagcgagcgc gcagccttaa ttaacctaat tcactggccg tcgttttaca
     4561 acgtcgtgac tgggaaaacc ctggcgttac ccaacttaat cgccttgcag cacatccccc
     4621 tttcgccagc tggcgtaata gcgaagaggc ccgcaccgat cgcccttccc aacagttgcg
     4681 cagcctgaat ggcgaatggg nnnnnnnnnn nnnnnnnnnn nnnnnnnnnn nnnnnnnnnn
     4741 nnnnnnnnnn nnnnnnnnnn nnnnnnnnnn nnnnnnnnnn nnnnnnnnnn nnnnnnnnnn
     4801 nnnnnnnnnn nnnnnnnnnn nnnncnnnnn nnnnnnnnnn nnnnnnnnnn nnnnnnnnnn
     4861 nnnnnnnnnn nnnnnnnnnn nnnnnnnnnn nnnnnnnnnn nnnnnnnnnn nnnnnnannn
     4921 nnnnnnnnnn nnnnnnnnnn nnnnnnnnnn nnnnnnnnnn nnnnnncctt tgacgttgga
     4981 gtccacgttc tttaatagtg gactcttgtt ccaaactgga acaacactca accctatctc
     5041 ggtctattct tttgatttat aagggatttt gccgatttcg gcctattggt taaaaaatga
     5101 gctgatttaa caaaaattta acgcgaattt taacaaaata ttaacgctta caatttaggt
     5161 ggcacttttc ggggaaatgt gcgcggaacc cctatttgtt tatttttcta aatacattca
     5221 aatatgtatc cgctcatgag acaataaccc tgataaatgc ttcaataata ttgaaaaagg
     5281 aagagtatga gtattcaaca tttccgtgtc gcccttattc ccttttttgc ggcattttgc
     5341 cttcctgttt ttgctcaccc agaaacgctg gtgaaagtaa aagatgctga agatcagttg
     5401 ggtgcacgag tgggttacat cgaactggat ctcaacagcg gtaagatcct tgagagtttt
     5461 cgccccgaag aacgttttcc aatgatgagc acttttaaag ttctgctatg tggcgcggta
     5521 ttatcccgta ttgacgccgg gcaagagcaa ctcggtcgcc gcatacacta ttctcagaat
     5581 gacttggttg agtactcacc agtcacagaa aagcatctta cggatggcat gacagtaaga
     5641 gaattatgca gtgctgccat aaccatgagt gataacactg cggccaactt acttctgaca
     5701 acgatcggag gaccgaagga gctaaccgct tttttgcaca acatggggga tcatgtaact
     5761 cgccttgatc gttgggaacc ggagctgaat gaagccatac caaacgacga gcgtgacacc
     5821 acgatgcctg tagcaatggc aacaacgttg cgcaaactat taactggcga actacttact
     5881 ctagcttccc ggcaacaatt aatagactgg atggaggcgg ataaagttgc aggaccactt
     5941 ctgcgctcgg cccttccggc tggctggttt attgctgata aatctggagc cggtgagcgt
     6001 gggtctcgcg gtatcattgc agcactgggg ccagatggta agccctcccg tatcgtagtt
     6061 atctacacga cggggagtca ggcaactatg gatgaacgaa atagacagat cgctgagata
     6121 ggtgcctcac tgattaagca ttggtaactg tcagaccaag tttactcata tatactttag
     6181 attgatttaa aacttcattt ttaatttaaa aggatctagg tgaagatcct ttttgataat
     6241 ctcatgacca aaatccctta acgtgagttt tcgttccact gagcgtcaga ccccgtagaa
     6301 aagatcaaag gatcttcttg agatcctttt tttctgcgcg taatctgctg cttgcaaaca
     6361 aaaaaaccac cgctaccagc ggtggtttgt ttgccggatc aagagctacc aactcttttt
     6421 ccgaaggtaa ctggcttcag cagagcgcag ataccaaata ctgttcttct agtgtagccg
     6481 tagttaggcc accacttcaa gaactctgta gcaccgccta catacctcgc tctgctaatc
     6541 ctgttaccag tggctgctgc cagtggcgat aagtcgtgtc ttaccgggtt ggactcaaga
     6601 cgatagttac cggataaggc gcagcggtcg ggctgaacgg ggggttcgtg cacacagccc
     6661 agcttggagc gaacgaccta caccgaactg agatacctac agcgtgagct atgagaaagc
     6721 gccacgcttc ccgaagggag aaaggcggac aggtatccgg taagcggcag ggtcggaaca
     6781 ggagagcgca cgagggagct tccaggggga aacgcctggt atctttatag tcctgtcggg
     6841 tttcgccacc tctgacttga gcgtcgattt ttgtgatgct cgtcaggggg gcggagccta
     6901 tggaaaaacg ccagcaacgc ggccttttta cggttcctgg ccttttgctg gccttttgct
     6961 cacatgttct ttcctgcgtt atcccctgat tctgtggata accgtattac cgcctttgag
     7021 tgagctgata ccgctcgccg cagccgaacg accgagcgca gcgagtcagt gagcgaggaa
     7081 gcggaaga
//
