Features (pLannotate 1.2.2; 15 found; start..end, strand, type, name):
      1..133     -  repeat_region  AAV2 ITR (fragment): inverted terminal repeat of adeno-associated virus serotype 2 inverted
    209..656     +  promoter       hSyn promoter: human synapsin I promoter; confers neuron-specific expression (Kügler et al., 2003)
   1681..2403    +  CDS            cEGFP: cEGFP is a basic (constitutively fluorescent) green fluorescent protein published in 2008, derived from Aequorea victoria.
   2665..2688    +  CDS            PDGFRβ TM domain (fragment): transmembrane domain from platelet derived growth factor receptor beta
   2692..3402    +  CDS            mRuby2: mRuby2 is a basic (constitutively fluorescent) red fluorescent protein published in 2012, derived from Entacmaea quadricolor. It has moderate acid sensitivity.
   3418..4006    +  misc_feature   WPRE: woodchuck hepatitis virus posttranscriptional regulatory element
   4007..4026    +  misc_feature   MCS (fragment): pBluescript multiple cloning site
   4055..4176    -  polyA_signal   SV40 poly(A) signal: SV40 polyadenylation signal
   4199..4267    -  CDS            large T antigen (fragment): large T antigen from SV40 (simian virus 40)
   4338..4395    +  repeat_region  AAV2 ITR (fragment): inverted terminal repeat of adeno-associated virus serotype 2 inverted
   4555..5143    -  rep_origin     ori: high-copy-number ColE1/pMB1/pBR322/pUC origin of replication
   5314..6174    -  CDS            AmpR: β-lactamase; bla; confers resistance to ampicillin, carbenicillin, and related antibiotics
   6175..6279    -  promoter       AmpR promoter: bla
   6332..6760    -  rep_origin     f1 ori (sequence partly withheld): f1 bacteriophage origin of replication; arrow indicates direction of (+) strand synthesis
   6765..6       -  CDS            lacZα (fragment) (across the origin): LacZα fragment of β-galactosidase; lacZ fragment
>Addgene plasmid #164510 | pAAV.hSynap.(cyto)iGlucoSnFR-mRuby2 | addgene full sequence | sequence record 323856 | Addgene NGS Result
CAGCTGCGCGCTCGCTCGCTCACTGAGGCCGCCCGGGCAAAGCCCGGGCGTCGGGCGACCTTTGGTCGCC
CGGCCTCAGTGAGCGAGCGAGCGCGCAGAGAGGGAGTGGCCAACTCCATCACTAGGGGTTCCTTGTAGTT
AATGATTAACCCGCCATGCTACTTATCTACGTAGCCATGCTCTAGGAAGATCCAGGGCCCTGCGTATGAG
TGCAAGTGGGTTTTAGGACCAGGATGAGGCGGGGTGGGGGTGCCTACCTGACGACCGGCCCCGACCCACT
GGACAAGCACCCAACCCCCATTCCCCAAATTGCGCATCCCCTATCAGAGAGGGGGAGGGGAAACAGGATG
CGGCGAGGCGCGTGCGCACTGCCAGCTTCAGCACCGCGGACAGTGCCTTCGCCCCCGCCTGGCGGCGCGC
GCCACCGCCGCCTCAGCACTGAAGGCGCGCTGACGTCACTCGCCGGTCCCCCGCAAACTCCCCTTCCCGG
CCACCTTGGTCGCGTCCGCGCCGCCGCCGGCCCAGCCGGACCGCACCACGCGAGGCGCGAGATAGGGGGG
CACGGGCGCGACCATCTGCGCTGCGGCGCCGGCGACTCAGCGCTGCCTCAGTCTGCGGTGGGCAGCGGAG
GAGTCGTGTCGTGCCTGAGAGCGCAGTCCAATTCAAGCTGCTAGCAAGGATCCCGCCACCATGAAACTGG
AAATTTTTAGCTGGTGGGCCGGCGATGAAGGCCCGGCCCTGGAAGCCCTGATTCGCCTGTATAAACAGAA
ATATCCGGGCGTGGAGGTGATTAACGCCACCGTGACCGGCGGCGCCGGCGTGAACGCCCGCGCCGTGCTG
AAAACCCGCATGCTGGGCGGCGATCCGCCGGATACCTTTCAGGTGGCAGCCGGCATGGAACTGATTGGCA
CCTGGGTGGTGGCCAACCGCATGGAAGACCTGAGCGCCCTGTTTCGCCAGGAAGGCTGGCTGCAAGCCTT
TCCGAAAGGCCTGATTGATCTGATTAGCTATAAAGGCGGCATTTGGAGCGTGCCGGTGAACATTCATCGC
AGCAACGTGATGTGGTATCTGCCGGCCAAACTGAAAGAATGGGGCGTGAACCCGCCGCGCACCTGGGATG
AATTTCTGGCCACCTGCCAGACCCTGAAACAGAAAGGCCTGGAAGCCCCGCTGGCCCTGGGCGAAAACTG
GACCCAGCAGCATCTGTGGGAAAGCGTGGCCCTGGCTGTGCTGGGCCCGGATGATTGGAACAACCTGTGG
AACGGCAAACTGAAATTTACCGATCCGAAAGCCGTGCGCGCCTGGGAAGTGTTTGGCCGCGTGCTGGATT
GCGCCAACAAAGATGCCGCCGGCCTGAGCTGGCAGCAGGCCGTGGATCGCGTGGTGCAGGGCAAAGCCGC
CTTTAACGTGATGGGCGATTGGGCCGCCGGCTATATGACCACCACCCTGAAACTGAAACCGGGCACCGAT
TTTGCCTGGGCCCCGAGCCCGGGCACCCAGGGCGTGTTTATGATGGTGAGCGATAGCTTTGGCCTGCCGA
AAGGCGCCAAAAACCGCCAGAACGCCATTAACTGGCTGCGCCTGGTGGGCAGCAAAGAAGGCCAGGATAC
CTTTAACCCGCTGAAAGGCAGCATTGCCGCCCGCCTGGATAGCGATCCGAGCAAATATCCCGCCAGCCAC
AACGTCTATATCATGGCCGACAAGCAGAGGAACGGCATCAAGGCGAACTTCAAGATCCGCCACAACATCG
AGGACGGCGGCGTGCAGCTCGCCTACCACTACCAGCAGAACACCCCCATCGGCGACGGCCCCGTGCTGCT
GCCCGACAACCACTACCTGAGCACCCAGTCCAAACTTTCGAAAGACCCCAACGAGAAGCGCGATCACATG
GTCCTGCTGGAGTTCGTGACCGCCGCCGGGATCACTCTCGGCATGGACGAGCTGTACAAGGGCGGTACCG
GAGGGAGCATGGTGAGCAAGGGCGAGGAGCTGTTCACCGGGGTGGTGCCCATCCTGGTCGAGCTGGACGG
CGACGTAAACGGCCACAAGTTCAGCGTGTCCGGCGAGGGTGAGGGCGATGCCACCTACGGCAAGCTGACC
CTGAAGTTCATCTGCACCACCGGCAAGCTGCCCGTGCCCTGGCCCACCCTCGTGACCACCCTGACCTACG
GCGTGCAGTGCTTCAGCCGCTACCCCGACCACATGAAGCAGCACGACTTCTTCAAGTCCGCCATGCCCGA
AGGCTACATCCAGGAGCGCACCATCTTCTTCAAGGACGACGGCAACTACAAGACCCGCGCCGAGGTGAAG
TTCGAGGGCGACACCCTGGTGAACCGCATCGAGCTGAAGGGCATCGACTTCAAGGAGGACGGCAACATCC
TGGGGCATAAGCTGGAGTACAACTTTAACAACCCCAACGCCTATGGCCAGAGCGCCATGCGCGATTGGCG
CAGCAACCGCATTGTGGGCAGCCTGGTGGCAGGCGCCGTGGCCCCGGAAAGCTTTATGAGCCAGTTTGGC
ACCGTGATGGAAATTTTTCTGCAAACCCGCAACCCGCAGGCCGCCGCCAACGCCGCCCAGGCCATTGCCG
ATCAGGTGGGCCTGGGCCGCCTGGGCCAGCTGCAGGTCGACGAACAAAAACTCATCTCAGAAGAGGATCT
GAATGCTGTGGGCCAGGACACGCAGGAGCGTATGGTGTCTAAGGGCGAAGAGCTGATCAAGGAAAATATG
CGTATGAAGGTGGTCATGGAAGGTTCGGTCAACGGCCACCAATTCAAATGCACAGGTGAAGGAGAAGGCA
ATCCGTACATGGGAACTCAAACCATGAGGATCAAAGTCATCGAGGGAGGACCCCTGCCATTTGCCTTTGA
CATTCTTGCCACGTCGTTCATGTATGGCAGCCGTACTTTTATCAAGTACCCGAAAGGCATTCCTGATTTC
TTTAAACAGTCCTTTCCTGAGGGTTTTACTTGGGAAAGAGTTACGAGATACGAAGATGGTGGAGTCGTCA
CCGTCATGCAGGACACCAGCCTTGAGGATGGCTGTCTCGTTTACCACGTCCAAGTCAGAGGGGTAAACTT
TCCTTCCAATGGTCCCGTGATGCAGAAGAAGACCAAGGGTTGGGAGCCTAATACAGAGATGATGTATCCA
GCAGATGGTGGTCTGAGGGGATACACTCATATGGCACTGAAAGTTGATGGTGGTGGCCATCTGTCTTGCT
CTTTCGTAACAACTTACAGGTCAAAAAAGACCGTCGGGAACATCAAGATGCCCGGTATCCATGCCGTTGA
TCACCGCCTGGAAAGGTTAGAGGAAAGTGACAATGAAATGTTCGTAGTACAACGCGAACACGCAGTTGCC
AAGTTCGCCGGGCTTGGTGGTGGGATGGACGAGCTGTACAAGTAGAAGCTTATCGATAATCAACCTCTGG
ATTACAAAATTTGTGAAAGATTGACTGGTATTCTTAACTATGTTGCTCCTTTTACGCTATGTGGATACGC
TGCTTTAATGCCTTTGTATCATGCTATTGCTTCCCGTATGGCTTTCATTTTCTCCTCCTTGTATAAATCC
TGGTTGCTGTCTCTTTATGAGGAGTTGTGGCCCGTTGTCAGGCAACGTGGCGTGGTGTGCACTGTGTTTG
CTGACGCAACCCCCACTGGTTGGGGCATTGCCACCACCTGTCAGCTCCTTTCCGGGACTTTCGCTTTCCC
CCTCCCTATTGCCACGGCGGAACTCATCGCCGCCTGCCTTGCCCGCTGCTGGACAGGGGCTCGGCTGTTG
GGCACTGACAATTCCGTGGTGTTGTCGGGGAAATCATCGTCCTTTCCTTGGCTGCTCGCCTGTGTTGCCA
CCTGGATTCTGCGCGGGACGTCCTTCTGCTACGTCCCTTCGGCCCTCAATCCAGCGGACCTTCCTTCCCG
CGGCCTGCTGCCGGCTCTGCGGCCTCTTCCGCGTCTTCGCCTTCGCCCTCAGACGAGTCGGATCTCCCTT
TGGGCCGCCTCCCCGCATCGATACCGTCGACCTCGACCCGGGCGGCCGCTTCGAGCAGACATGATAAGAT
ACATTGATGAGTTTGGACAAACCACAACTAGAATGCAGTGAAAAAAATGCTTTATTTGTGAAATTTGTGA
TGCTATTGCTTTATTTGTAACCATTATAAGCTGCAATAAACAAGTTAACAACAACAATTGCATTCATTTT
ATGTTTCAGGTTCAGGGGGAGATGTGGGAGGTTTTTTAAAGCAAGTAAAACCTCTACAAATGTGGTAAAA
TCGATAAGGATCTTCCTAGAGCATGGCTACGTAGATAAGTAGCATGGCGGGTTAATCATTAACTACAAGG
AACCCCTAGTGATGGAGTTGGCCACTCCCTCTCTGCGCGCTCGCTCGCTCACTGACTCGCTGCGCTCGGT
CGTTCGGCTGCGGCGAGCGGTATCAGCTCACTCAAAGGCGGTAATACGGTTATCCACAGAATCAGGGGAT
AACGCAGGAAAGAACATGTGAGCAAAAGGCCAGCAAAAGGCCAGGAACCGTAAAAAGGCCGCGTTGCTGG
CGTTTTTCCATAGGCTCCGCCCCCCTGACGAGCATCACAAAAATCGACGCTCAAGTCAGAGGTGGCGAAA
CCCGACAGGACTATAAAGATACCAGGCGTTTCCCCCTGGAAGCTCCCTCGTGCGCTCTCCTGTTCCGACC
CTGCCGCTTACCGGATACCTGTCCGCCTTTCTCCCTTCGGGAAGCGTGGCGCTTTCTCATAGCTCACGCT
GTAGGTATCTCAGTTCGGTGTAGGTCGTTCGCTCCAAGCTGGGCTGTGTGCACGAACCCCCCGTTCAGCC
CGACCGCTGCGCCTTATCCGGTAACTATCGTCTTGAGTCCAACCCGGTAAGACACGACTTATCGCCACTG
GCAGCAGCCACTGGTAACAGGATTAGCAGAGCGAGGTATGTAGGCGGTGCTACAGAGTTCTTGAAGTGGT
GGCCTAACTACGGCTACACTAGAAGAACAGTATTTGGTATCTGCGCTCTGCTGAAGCCAGTTACCTTCGG
AAAAAGAGTTGGTAGCTCTTGATCCGGCAAACAAACCACCGCTGGTAGCGGTGGTTTTTTTGTTTGCAAG
CAGCAGATTACGCGCAGAAAAAAAGGATCTCAAGAAGATCCTTTGATCTTTTCTACGGGGTCTGACGCTC
AGTGGAACGAAAACTCACGTTAAGGGATTTTGGTCATGAGATTATCAAAAAGGATCTTCACCTAGATCCT
TTTAAATTAAAAATGAAGTTTTAAATCAATCTAAAGTATATATGAGTAAACTTGGTCTGACAGTTACCAA
TGCTTAATCAGTGAGGCACCTATCTCAGCGATCTGTCTATTTCGTTCATCCATAGTTGCCTGACTCCCCG
TCGTGTAGATAACTACGATACGGGAGGGCTTACCATCTGGCCCCAGTGCTGCAATGATACCGCGAGACCC
ACGCTCACCGGCTCCAGATTTATCAGCAATAAACCAGCCAGCCGGAAGGGCCGAGCGCAGAAGTGGTCCT
GCAACTTTATCCGCCTCCATCCAGTCTATTAATTGTTGCCGGGAAGCTAGAGTAAGTAGTTCGCCAGTTA
ATAGTTTGCGCAACGTTGTTGCCATTGCTACAGGCATCGTGGTGTCACGCTCGTCGTTTGGTATGGCTTC
ATTCAGCTCCGGTTCCCAACGATCAAGGCGAGTTACATGATCCCCCATGTTGTGCAAAAAAGCGGTTAGC
TCCTTCGGTCCTCCGATCGTTGTCAGAAGTAAGTTGGCCGCAGTGTTATCACTCATGGTTATGGCAGCAC
TGCATAATTCTCTTACTGTCATGCCATCCGTAAGATGCTTTTCTGTGACTGGTGAGTACTCAACCAAGTC
ATTCTGAGAATAGTGTATGCGGCGACCGAGTTGCTCTTGCCCGGCGTCAATACGGGATAATACCGCGCCA
CATAGCAGAACTTTAAAAGTGCTCATCATTGGAAAACGTTCTTCGGGGCGAAAACTCTCAAGGATCTTAC
CGCTGTTGAGATCCAGTTCGATGTAACCCACTCGTGCACCCAACTGATCTTCAGCATCTTTTACTTTCAC
CAGCGTTTCTGGGTGAGCAAAAACAGGAAGGCAAAATGCCGCAAAAAAGGGAATAAGGGCGACACGGAAA
TGTTGAATACTCATACTCTTCCTTTTTCAATATTATTGAAGCATTTATCAGGGTTATTGTCTCATGAGCG
GATACATATTTGAATGTATTTAGAAAAATAAACAAATAGGGGTTCCGCGCACATTTCCCCGAAAAGTGCC
ACCTAAATTGTAAGCGTTAATATTTTGTTAAAATTCGCGTTAAATTTTTGTTAAATCAGCTCATTTTTTA
ACCAATAGGCCGAAATCGGCAAAATCCCTTATAAATCAAAAGAATAGACCGAGATAGGGTTGAGTGTTGT
TCCAGTTTGGAACAAGAGTCCACTATTAAAGAACGTGGACTCCAACGTCAAAGG
[49 nt withheld, positions 6495-6543]
T
[91 nt withheld, positions 6545-6635]
G
[124 nt withheld, positions 6637-6760]
CCCATTCGCCATTCAGGCTGCGCAACTGTTGGGAAGGGCGATCGGTGCGGGCCTCTTCGCTATTACGC
